Addgene plasmid #234190: pAIP4_2PPN
Purpose: Heterologous protein expression of peptidyl-prolyl cis-trans isomerase FKBP1A (PPIase FKBP1A) in Escherichia coli
Depositing lab: Christopher Bahl. Depositing organization: AI Proteins. Publication: Facile, high-throughput protein purification enabled by high-efficiency protease elution. Cárcamo Noriega EN, Truebridge IS, Teets FD 3rd, Bowman JW 3rd, Rodriguez N, Howard TA, Bahl CD. Protein Sci. 2026 Sep;35(9):e70746. doi: 10.1002/pro.70746. PubMed 42555168.
Backbone
  Vector backbone: pET29b
  Backbone size w/o insert (bp): 5679
  Vector type: Bacterial Expression
Growth in bacteria
  Bacterial resistance: Kanamycin, 50 μg/mL
  Growth temperature: 37°C
  Growth strain: DH10B
  Copy number: High Copy
Gene/Insert
  Gene/Insert name: 2PPN (alt names: FKB1A_HUMAN; Peptidyl-prolyl cis-trans isomerase FKBP1A (PPIase FKBP1A) (EC 5.2.1.8))
  Species: H. sapiens (human)
  Insert size (bp): 318
  Entrez Gene: FKBP1A (a.k.a. FKBP-12, FKBP-1A, FKBP1, FKBP12, PKC12, PKCI2, PPIASE)
  Promoter: T7
  Tag / fusion protein: 10x HisTag-Smt3 (N terminal on backbone)
  Cloning method: Golden Gate
  Sequencing primers: 5′ T7-promoter; 3′ T7-Term
Resource information
  A portion of this plasmid was derived from a plasmid made by: Synthetic DNA
Terms and licenses: Academic/Nonprofit Terms; Industry Terms
Depositor comments: 5' cloning site: BsaI (destroyed), 3' cloning site: BsaI (destroyed). Peptidyl-prolyl cis-trans isomerase FKBP1A (PPIase FKBP1A) (EC 5.2.1.8) (12 kDa FK506-binding protein) (12 kDa FKBP) (FKBP-12) (Calstabin-1) (FK506-binding protein 1A) (FKBP-1A) (Immunophilin FKBP12) (Rotamase)
How to cite: pAIP4_2PPN was a gift from Christopher Bahl (Addgene plasmid # 234190 ; http://n2t.net/addgene:234190 ; RRID:Addgene_234190)
