[The description below was written by a language model from this plasmid's Addgene catalogue record and pLannotate feature annotations shown in this document.]
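Description:
pAIP4_2PPN is a bacterial expression plasmid built on a pET29b backbone for producing human FKBP1A (FKBP12, a 12 kDa FK506-binding peptidyl-prolyl cis-trans isomerase) in Escherichia coli. It replicates from a ColE1/pMB1-type origin accompanied by the rop gene and the pBR322 bom region, and it is selected with kanamycin through an aminoglycoside phosphotransferase gene. An f1 phage origin is also present. The short tetracycline-resistance fragments and the AmpR promoter fragment in the annotation appear to be non-functional backbone remnants. The catalogue lists the plasmid as high copy, although rop is normally associated with reduced copy number.

The expression cassette is driven by a T7 promoter with an adjacent lac operator and the T7 gene 10 ribosome binding site, and it ends at the T7 terminator. A plasmid-borne lacI gene supplies repressor, so transcription depends on a host providing T7 RNA polymerase and is inducible with IPTG. The 318 bp FKBP1A coding sequence was made from synthetic DNA and inserted by Golden Gate cloning, which destroyed both BsaI sites. It sits in line behind a backbone-encoded N-terminal polyhistidine tag, recorded as 10x His, and yeast Smt3 (SUMO). The histidine tag allows metal-affinity capture. Smt3 commonly aids solubility and is recognised by SUMO-specific protease, which can release the target from the tag. This fits the associated work on high-throughput purification by protease elution. Fragments of a His tag and a T7 gene 10B-derived solubility tag are annotated downstream of the insert, but the record does not say whether they are translated as part of the product.
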