Features (pLannotate 1.2.2; 22 found; start..end, strand, type, name):
      1..429     -  rep_origin     f1 ori (sequence partly withheld): f1 bacteriophage origin of replication; arrow indicates direction of (+) strand synthesis
    466..513     -  terminator     T7 terminator: transcription terminator for bacteriophage T7 RNA polymerase
    521..570     -  CDS            SET1 (fragment): solubility-enhancement tag derived from T7 phage gene 10B
    580..597     -  CDS            9xHis (fragment): 9xHis affinity tag
    616..933     -  CDS            FKBP1A: FKB1A_HUMAN - Also known as FKBP1, FKBP12. Experimental evidence at protein level: Swiss-Prot protein existence level 1. Keeps in an inactive conformation TGFBR1, the TGF-beta type I serine/threonine kinase receptor, preventing TGF-beta receptor activation in absence of ligand. Recruits SMAD7 to ACVR1B which prevents the association of SMAD2 and SMAD3 with the activin receptor complex, thereby blocking the activin signal. May modulate the RYR1 calcium channel activity. PPIases accelerate the folding of proteins. It catalyzes the cis-trans isomerization of proline imidic peptide bonds in oligop
    937..1233    -  CDS            SMT3: SMT3_YEAST - Experimental evidence at protein level: Swiss-Prot protein existence level 1. Not known; suppressor of MIF2 mutations. From Saccharomyces cerevisiae (strain ATCC 204508 / S288c) (Baker's yeast).
   1241..1260    -  CDS            7xHis (fragment): 6xHis affinity tag
   1292..1314    -  RBS            RBS: efficient ribosome binding site from bacteriophage T7 gene 10 (Olins and Rangwala, 1989)
   1329..1353    -  protein_bind   lac operator: The lac repressor binds to the lac operator to inhibit transcription in E. coli. This inhibition can be relieved by adding lactose or isopropyl-β-D-thiogalactopyranoside (IPTG). lac repressor encoded by lacI
   1354..1372    -  promoter       T7 promoter: promoter for bacteriophage T7 RNA polymerase
   1398..1677    +  CDS            TcR (fragment): tetracycline efflux protein; tet; confers resistance to tetracycline
   1685..1762    +  promoter       lacI promoter: lacI
   1763..2845    +  CDS            lacI: lac repressor; lacI; The lac repressor binds to the lac operator to inhibit transcription in E. coli. This inhibition can be relieved by adding lactose or isopropyl-β-D-thiogalactopyranoside (IPTG).
   2858..2879    +  protein_bind   CAP binding site: CAP binding activates transcription in the presence of cAMP. E. coli catabolite activator protein
   2894..3185    +  CDS            TcR (fragment): tetracycline efflux protein; tet; confers resistance to tetracycline
   3257..3637    -  CDS            YPB1_ECOLX: Protein predicted: Swiss-Prot protein existence level 4. From Escherichia coli.
   3654..3845    +  CDS            rop: Rop protein, which maintains plasmids at low copy number; rop
   3947..4086    +  misc_feature   bom: basis of mobility region from pBR322
   4272..4860    -  rep_origin     ori: high-copy-number ColE1/pMB1/pBR322/pUC origin of replication
   4982..5797    +  CDS            KanR: aminoglycoside phosphotransferase; aph(3')-Ia; confers resistance to kanamycin in bacteria or G418 (Geneticin®) in eukaryotes
   5806..5863    -  promoter       AmpR promoter (fragment): bla
   5889..5915    -  rep_origin     M13 ori (fragment): M13 bacteriophage origin of replication; arrow indicates direction of (+) strand synthesis
>Addgene plasmid #234190 | pAIP4_2PPN | addgene full sequence | sequence record 464155 | Addgene NGS Result
AATTCGCGTTAAATTTTTGTTAAATCAGCTCATTTTTTAACCAATAGGCCGAAATCGGCAAAATCCCTTA
TAAATCAAAAGAATAGACCGAGATAGGGT
[37 nt withheld, positions 100-136]
AAAGAACGTGGACTCCAACGTCAAAGG
[49 nt withheld, positions 164-212]
T
[91 nt withheld, positions 214-304]
G
[124 nt withheld, positions 306-429]
CCCATTCGCCAATCCGGATATAGTTCCTCCTTTCAGCAAAAAACCCCTCAAGACCCGTTTAGAGGCCCCA
AGGGGTTATGCTAGTTATTGCTCAGCGGTGGCAGCAGCCAACTCAGCTTCCTTTCGGGCTTTGTTAGCAG
CCGGATCTCAGTGGTGGTGGTGGTGGTGCTCGAGTCATTACGAACCCAATTTCAGCAGTTCCACGTCAAA
AACCAGAGTGGCGTGAGGCGGGATAATACCCGGATGACCGGTAGCGCCATACGCGTAATCCGGAGAAATG
GTCAATTTTGCACGTTGGCCCACGGACATCTGCGCAACACCTTCCTCCCAACCGCGGATAACCTCCTGCT
TACCCAGCATGAATTTGAACGGTTTGTTACGATCACGGCTGCTGTCGAACTTCTTGCCATCCTCTAACAT
GCCGGTGTAGTGCACGACGCACGTTTGACCGCGCTTCGGAAAGGTACGGCCGTCCCCGGGTGATATTGTT
TCTACTTGAACTCCTCCAGAGCCGCCAATCTGTTCACGGTGGGCTTCAATGATGTCGTTGTCTTCCATGT
CCAGGTCTTCCGGCGCTTGATCTGCCTGGATGCGAATACCGTCATACAGGAAACGCAGGCTATCCATTTC
CTTGCCCTGACGTTTGGCAAACGCTTCCATCAGGCGACGCAGCGGCGTGGTCTTTTTGATCTTAAAGAAA
ATTTCAGAGCTGCCGTCACTAACTTTCAGGTTAATATGGGTTTCCGGTTTCACTTCCGGCTTGACTTCCG
GCTTTGCTTCTTGGTTGACTTCCGAATCTTGCAGGCTACCGTGGTGATGGTGATGGTGATGATGGTGATG
AATCTTCGCCATCATATGTATATCTCCTTCTTAAAGTTAAACAAAATTATTTCTAGAGGGGAATTGTTAT
CCGCTCACAATTCCCCTATAGTGAGTCGTATTAATTTCGCGGGATCGAGATCGATCTCGATCCTCTACGC
CGGACGCATCGTGGCCGGCATCACCGGCGCCACAGGTGCGGTTGCTGGCGCCTATATCGCCGACATCACC
GATGGGGAAGATCGGGCTCGCCACTTCGGGCTCATGAGCGCTTGTTTCGGCGTGGGTATGGTGGCAGGCC
CCGTGGCCGGGGGACTGTTGGGCGCCATCTCCTTGCATGCACCATTCCTTGCGGCGGCGGTGCTCAACGG
CCTCAACCTACTACTGGGCTGCTTCCTAATGCAGGAGTCGCATAAGGGAGAGCGTCGAGATCCCGGACAC
CATCGAATGGCGCAAAACCTTTCGCGGTATGGCATGATAGCGCCCGGAAGAGAGTCAATTCAGGGTGGTG
AATGTGAAACCAGTAACGTTATACGATGTCGCAGAGTATGCCGGTGTCTCTTATCAGACCGTTTCCCGCG
TGGTGAACCAGGCCAGCCACGTTTCTGCGAAAACGCGGGAAAAAGTGGAAGCGGCGATGGCGGAGCTGAA
TTACATTCCCAACCGCGTGGCACAACAACTGGCGGGCAAACAGTCGTTGCTGATTGGCGTTGCCACCTCC
AGTCTGGCCCTGCACGCGCCGTCGCAAATTGTCGCGGCGATTAAATCTCGCGCCGATCAACTGGGTGCCA
GCGTGGTGGTGTCGATGGTAGAACGAAGCGGCGTCGAAGCCTGTAAAGCGGCGGTGCACAATCTTCTCGC
GCAACGCGTCAGTGGGCTGATCATTAACTATCCGCTGGATGACCAGGATGCCATTGCTGTGGAAGCTGCC
TGCACTAATGTTCCGGCGTTATTTCTTGATGTCTCTGACCAGACACCCATCAACAGTATTATTTTCTCCC
ATGAAGACGGTACGCGACTGGGCGTGGAGCATCTGGTCGCATTGGGTCACCAGCAAATCGCGCTGTTAGC
GGGCCCATTAAGTTCTGTCTCGGCGCGTCTGCGTCTGGCTGGCTGGCATAAATATCTCACTCGCAATCAA
ATTCAGCCGATAGCGGAACGGGAAGGCGACTGGAGTGCCATGTCCGGTTTTCAACAAACCATGCAAATGC
TGAATGAGGGCATCGTTCCCACTGCGATGCTGGTTGCCAACGATCAGATGGCGCTGGGCGCAATGCGCGC
CATTACCGAGTCCGGGCTGCGCGTTGGTGCGGACATCTCGGTAGTGGGATACGACGATACCGAAGACAGC
TCATGTTATATCCCGCCGTTAACCACCATCAAACAGGATTTTCGCCTGCTGGGGCAAACCAGCGTGGACC
GCTTGCTGCAACTCTCTCAGGGCCAGGCGGTGAAGGGCAATCAGCTGTTGCCCGTCTCACTGGTGAAAAG
AAAAACCACCCTGGCGCCCAATACGCAAACCGCCTCTCCCCGCGCGTTGGCCGATTCATTAATGCAGCTG
GCACGACAGGTTTCCCGACTGGAAAGCGGGCAGTGAGCGCAACGCAATTAATGTAAGTTAGCTCACTCAT
TAGGCACCGGGATCTCGACCGATGCCCTTGAGAGCCTTCAACCCAGTCAGCTCCTTCCGGTGGGCGCGGG
GCATGACTATCGTCGCCGCACTTATGACTGTCTTCTTTATCATGCAACTCGTAGGACAGGTGCCGGCAGC
GCTCTGGGTCATTTTCGGCGAGGACCGCTTTCGCTGGAGCGCGACGATGATCGGCCTGTCGCTTGCGGTA
TTCGGAATCTTGCACGCCCTCGCTCAAGCCTTCGTCACTGGTCCCGCCACCAAACGTTTCGGCGAGAAGC
AGGCCATTATCGCCGGCATGGCGGCCCCACGGGTGCGCATGATCGTGCTCCTGTCGTTGAGGACCCGGCT
AGGCTGGCGGGGTTGCCTTACTGGTTAGCAGAATGAATCACCGATACGCGAGCGAACGTGAAGCGACTGC
TGCTGCAAAACGTCTGCGACCTGAGCAACAACATGAATGGTCTTCGGTTTCCGTGTTTCGTAAAGTCTGG
AAACGCGGAAGTCAGCGCCCTGCACCATTATGTTCCGGATCTGCATCGCAGGATGCTGCTGGCTACCCTG
TGGAACACCTACATCTGTATTAACGAAGCGCTGGCATTGACCCTGAGTGATTTTTCTCTGGTCCCGCCGC
ATCCATACCGCCAGTTGTTTACCCTCACAACGTTCCAGTAACCGGGCATGTTCATCATCAGTAACCCGTA
TCGTGAGCATCCTCTCTCGTTTCATCGGTATCATTACCCCCATGAACAGAAATCCCCCTTACACGGAGGC
ATCAGTGACCAAACAGGAAAAAACCGCCCTTAACATGGCCCGCTTTATCAGAAGCCAGACATTAACGCTT
CTGGAGAAACTCAACGAGCTGGACGCGGATGAACAGGCAGACATCTGTGAATCGCTTCACGACCACGCTG
ATGAGCTTTACCGCAGCTGCCTCGCGCGTTTCGGTGATGACGGTGAAAACCTCTGACACATGCAGCTCCC
GGAGACGGTCACAGCTTGTCTGTAAGCGGATGCCGGGAGCAGACAAGCCCGTCAGGGCGCGTCAGCGGGT
GTTGGCGGGTGTCGGGGCGCAGCCATGACCCAGTCACGTAGCGATAGCGGAGTGTATACTGGCTTAACTA
TGCGGCATCAGAGCAGATTGTACTGAGAGTGCACCATTGCGGTGTGAAATACCGCACAGATGCGTAAGGA
GAAAATACCGCATCAGGCGCTCTTCCGCTTCCTCGCTCACTGACTCGCTGCGCTCGGTCGTTCGGCTGCG
GCGAGCGGTATCAGCTCACTCAAAGGCGGTAATACGGTTATCCACAGAATCAGGGGATAACGCAGGAAAG
AACATGTGAGCAAAAGGCCAGCAAAAGGCCAGGAACCGTAAAAAGGCCGCGTTGCTGGCGTTTTTCCATA
GGCTCCGCCCCCCTGACGAGCATCACAAAAATCGACGCTCAAGTCAGAGGTGGCGAAACCCGACAGGACT
ATAAAGATACCAGGCGTTTCCCCCTGGAAGCTCCCTCGTGCGCTCTCCTGTTCCGACCCTGCCGCTTACC
GGATACCTGTCCGCCTTTCTCCCTTCGGGAAGCGTGGCGCTTTCTCATAGCTCACGCTGTAGGTATCTCA
GTTCGGTGTAGGTCGTTCGCTCCAAGCTGGGCTGTGTGCACGAACCCCCCGTTCAGCCCGACCGCTGCGC
CTTATCCGGTAACTATCGTCTTGAGTCCAACCCGGTAAGACACGACTTATCGCCACTGGCAGCAGCCACT
GGTAACAGGATTAGCAGAGCGAGGTATGTAGGCGGTGCTACAGAGTTCTTGAAGTGGTGGCCTAACTACG
GCTACACTAGAAGGACAGTATTTGGTATCTGCGCTCTGCTGAAGCCAGTTACCTTCGGAAAAAGAGTTGG
TAGCTCTTGATCCGGCAAACAAACCACCGCTGGTAGCGGTGGTTTTTTTGTTTGCAAGCAGCAGATTACG
CGCAGAAAAAAAGGATCTCAAGAAGATCCTTTGATCTTTTCTACGGGGTCTGACGCTCAGTGGAACGAAA
ACTCACGTTAAGGGATTTTGGTCATGAACAATAAAACTGTCTGCTTACATAAACAGTAATACAAGGGGTG
TTATGAGCCATATTCAACGGGAAACGTCTTGCTCTAGGCCGCGATTAAATTCCAACATGGATGCTGATTT
ATATGGGTATAAATGGGCTCGCGATAATGTCGGGCAATCAGGTGCGACAATCTATCGATTGTATGGGAAG
CCCGATGCGCCAGAGTTGTTTCTGAAACATGGCAAAGGTAGCGTTGCCAATGATGTTACAGATGAGATGG
TCAGACTAAACTGGCTGACGGAATTTATGCCTCTTCCGACCATCAAGCATTTTATCCGTACTCCTGATGA
TGCATGGTTACTCACCACTGCGATCCCCGGGAAAACAGCATTCCAGGTATTAGAAGAATATCCTGATTCA
GGTGAAAATATTGTTGATGCGCTGGCAGTGTTCCTGCGCCGGTTGCATTCGATTCCTGTTTGTAATTGTC
CTTTTAACAGCGATCGCGTATTTCGTCTCGCTCAGGCGCAATCACGAATGAATAACGGTTTGGTTGATGC
GAGTGATTTTGATGACGAGCGTAATGGCTGGCCTGTTGAACAAGTCTGGAAAGAAATGCATAAACTTTTG
CCATTCTCACCGGATTCAGTCGTCACTCATGGTGATTTCTCACTTGATAACCTTATTTTTGACGAGGGGA
AATTAATAGGTTGTATTGATGTTGGACGAGTCGGAATCGCAGACCGATACCAGGATCTTGCCATCCTATG
GAACTGCCTCGGTGAGTTTTCTCCTTCATTACAGAAACGGCTTTTTCAAAAATATGGTATTGATAATCCT
GATATGAATAAATTGCAGTTTCATTTGATGCTCGATGAGTTTTTCTAAGAATTAATTCATGAGCGGATAC
ATATTTGAATGTATTTAGAAAAATAAACAAATAGGGGTTCCGCGCACATTTCCCCGAAAAGTGCCACCTA
AATTGTAAGCGTTAATATTTTGTTAA
